>Addgene plasmid #202752 | PH-PLCd1-mNGx2 | addgene full sequence | sequence record 399528 | Addgene NGS Result
ACCCCATTGACGTCAATGGGAGTTTGTTTTGGCACCAAAATCAACGGGACTTTCCAAAATGTCGTAACAA
CTCCGCCCCATTGACGCAAATGGGCGGTAGGCGTGTACGGTGGGAGGTCTATATAAGCAGAGCTGGTTTA
GTGAACCGTCAGATCCGCTAGCGCTACCGGACTCAGATCTCGAGCTCAAGCTTCGAATTCACGGCATGGA
CTCGGGCCGGGACTTCCTGACCCTGCACGGCCTACAGGATGATGAGGATCTACAGGCGCTGCTGAAGGGC
AGCCAGCTCCTGAAGGTGAAGTCCAGCTCATGGAGGAGAGAGCGCTTCTACAAGTTGCAGGAGGACTGCA
AGACCATCTGGCAGGAGTCCCGCAAGGTCATGCGGACCCCGGAGTCCCAGCTGTTCTCCATCGAGGACAT
TCAGGAGGTGCGAATGGGGCACCGCACGGAGGGTCTGGAGAAGTTCGCCCGTGATGTGCCCGAGGACCGC
TGCTTCTCCATTGTCTTCAAGGACCAGCGCAATACACTAGACCTCATCGCCCCATCGCCAGCTGATGCCC
AGCACTGGGTGCTGGGGCTGCACAAGATCATCCACCACTCAGGCTCCATGGACCAGCGTCAGAAGCTACA
GCACTGGATTCACTCCTGCTTGCGAAAAGCTGACAAAAACAAGGACAACAAGATGAGCTTCAAGGAGCTG
CAGAACTTCCTGAAGGGGGTGGGTGGCATGGTGAGCAAGGGCGAGGAGGATAACATGGCCTCTCTCCCAG
CGACACATGAGTTACACATCTTTGGCTCCATCAACGGTGTGGACTTTGACATGGTGGGTCAGGGCACCGG
CAATCCAAATGATGGTTATGAGGAGTTAAACCTGAAGTCCACCAAGGGTGACCTCCAGTTCTCCCCCTGG
ATTCTGGTCCCTCATATCGGGTATGGCTTCCATCAGTACCTGCCCTACCCTGACGGGATGTCGCCTTTCC
AGGCCGCCATGGTAGATGGCTCCGGATACCAAGTCCATCGCACAATGCAGTTTGAAGATGGTGCCTCCCT
TACTGTTAACTACCGCTACACCTACGAGGGAAGCCACATCAAAGGAGAGGCCCAGGTGAAGGGGACTGGT
TTCCCTGCTGACGGTCCTGTGATGACCAACTCGCTGACCGCTGCGGACTGGTGCAGGTCGAAGAAGACTT
ACCCCAACGACAAAACCATCATCAGTACCTTTAAGTGGAGTTACACCACTGGAAATGGCAAGCGCTACCG
GAGCACTGCGCGGACCACCTACACCTTTGCCAAGCCAATGGCGGCTAACTATCTGAAGAACCAGCCGATG
TACGTGTTCCGTAAGACGGAGCTCAAGCACTCCAAGACCGAGCTCAACTTCAAGGAGTGGCAAAAGGCCT
TTACCGATGTGATGGGCATGGACGAGCTGTACAAGTCACCGGTCGCCACCATGGTGAGCAAGGGCGAGGA
GGATAACATGGCCTCTCTCCCAGCGACACATGAGTTACACATCTTTGGCTCCATCAACGGTGTGGACTTT
GACATGGTGGGTCAGGGCACCGGCAATCCAAATGATGGTTATGAGGAGTTAAACCTGAAGTCCACCAAGG
GTGACCTCCAGTTCTCCCCCTGGATTCTGGTCCCTCATATCGGGTATGGCTTCCATCAGTACCTGCCCTA
CCCTGACGGGATGTCGCCTTTCCAGGCCGCCATGGTAGATGGCTCCGGATACCAAGTCCATCGCACAATG
CAGTTTGAAGATGGTGCCTCCCTTACTGTTAACTACCGCTACACCTACGAGGGAAGCCACATCAAAGGAG
AGGCCCAGGTGAAGGGGACTGGTTTCCCTGCTGACGGTCCTGTGATGACCAACTCGCTGACCGCTGCGGA
CTGGTGCAGGTCGAAGAAGACTTACCCCAACGACAAAACCATCATCAGTACCTTTAAGTGGAGTTACACC
ACTGGAAATGGCAAGCGCTACCGGAGCACTGCGCGGACCACCTACACCTTTGCCAAGCCAATGGCGGCTA
ACTATCTGAAGAACCAGCCGATGTACGTGTTCCGTAAGACGGAGCTCAAGCACTCCAAGACCGAGCTCAA
CTTCAAGGAGTGGCAAAAGGCCTTTACCGATGTGATGGGCATGGACGAGCTGTACAAGTAAAGCGGCCGC
GACTCTAGATCATAATCAGCCATACCACATTTGTAGAGGTTTTACTTGCTTTAAAAAACCTCCCACACCT
CCCCCTGAACCTGAAACATAAAATGAATGCAATTGTTGTTGTTAACTTGTTTATTGCAGCTTATAATGGT
TACAAATAAAGCAATAGCATCACAAATTTCACAAATAAAGCATTTTTTTCACTGCATTCTAGTTGTGGTT
TGTCCAAACTCATCAATGTATCTTAAGGCGTAAATTGTAAGCGTTAATATTTTGTTAAAATTCGCGTTAA
ATTTTTGTTAAATCAGCTCATTTTTTAACCAATAGGCCGAAATCGGCAAAATCCCTTATAAATCAAAAGA
ATAGACCGAGATAGGGT
[37 nt withheld, positions 2538-2574]
AAAGAACGTGGACTCCAACGTCAAAGG
[49 nt withheld, positions 2602-2650]
T
[91 nt withheld, positions 2652-2742]
G
[124 nt withheld, positions 2744-2867]
CAGGTGGCACTTTTCGGGGAAATGTGCGCGGAACCCCTATTTGTTTATTTTTCTAAATACATTCAAATAT
GTATCCGCTCATGAGACAATAACCCTGATAAATGCTTCAATAATATTGAAAAAGGAAGAGTCCTGAGGCG
GAAAGAACCAGCTGTGGAATGTGTGTCAGTTAGGGTGTGGAAAGTCCCCAGGCTCCCCAGCAGGCAGAAG
TATGCAAAGCATGCATCTCAATTAGTCAGCAACCAGGTGTGGAAAGTCCCCAGGCTCCCCAGCAGGCAGA
AGTATGCAAAGCATGCATCTCAATTAGTCAGCAACCATAGTCCCGCCCCTAACTCCGCCCATCCCGCCCC
TAACTCCGCCCAGTTCCGCCCATTCTCCGCCCCATGGCTGACTAATTTTTTTTATTTATGCAGAGGCCGA
GGCCGCCTCGGCCTCTGAGCTATTCCAGAAGTAGTGAGGAGGCTTTTTTGGAGGCCTAGGCTTTTGCAAA
GATCGATCAAGAGACAGGATGAGGATCGTTTCGCATGATTGAACAAGATGGATTGCACGCAGGTTCTCCG
GCCGCTTGGGTGGAGAGGCTATTCGGCTATGACTGGGCACAACAGACAATCGGCTGCTCTGATGCCGCCG
TGTTCCGGCTGTCAGCGCAGGGGCGCCCGGTTCTTTTTGTCAAGACCGACCTGTCCGGTGCCCTGAATGA
ACTGCAAGACGAGGCAGCGCGGCTATCGTGGCTGGCCACGACGGGCGTTCCTTGCGCAGCTGTGCTCGAC
GTTGTCACTGAAGCGGGAAGGGACTGGCTGCTATTGGGCGAAGTGCCGGGGCAGGATCTCCTGTCATCTC
ACCTTGCTCCTGCCGAGAAAGTATCCATCATGGCTGATGCAATGCGGCGGCTGCATACGCTTGATCCGGC
TACCTGCCCATTCGACCACCAAGCGAAACATCGCATCGAGCGAGCACGTACTCGGATGGAAGCCGGTCTT
GTCGATCAGGATGATCTGGACGAAGAGCATCAGGGGCTCGCGCCAGCCGAACTGTTCGCCAGGCTCAAGG
CGAGCATGCCCGACGGCGAGGATCTCGTCGTGACCCATGGCGATGCCTGCTTGCCGAATATCATGGTGGA
AAATGGCCGCTTTTCTGGATTCATCGACTGTGGCCGGCTGGGTGTGGCGGACCGCTATCAGGACATAGCG
TTGGCTACCCGTGATATTGCTGAAGAGCTTGGCGGCGAATGGGCTGACCGCTTCCTCGTGCTTTACGGTA
TCGCCGCTCCCGATTCGCAGCGCATCGCCTTCTATCGCCTTCTTGACGAGTTCTTCTGAGCGGGACTCTG
GGGTTCGAAATGACCGACCAAGCGACGCCCAACCTGCCATCACGAGATTTCGATTCCACCGCCGCCTTCT
ATGAAAGGTTGGGCTTCGGAATCGTTTTCCGGGACGCCGGCTGGATGATCCTCCAGCGCGGGGATCTCAT
GCTGGAGTTCTTCGCCCACCCTAGGGGGAGGCTAACTGAAACACGGAAGGAGACAATACCGGAAGGAACC
CGCGCTATGACGGCAATAAAAAGACAGAATAAAACGCACGGTGTTGGGTCGTTTGTTCATAAACGCGGGG
TTCGGTCCCAGGGCTGGCACTCTGTCGATACCCCACCGAGACCCCATTGGGGCCAATACGCCCGCGTTTC
TTCCTTTTCCCCACCCCACCCCCCAAGTTCGGGTGAAGGCCCAGGGCTCGCAGCCAACGTCGGGGCGGCA
GGCCCTGCCATAGCCTCAGGTTACTCATATATACTTTAGATTGATTTAAAACTTCATTTTTAATTTAAAA
GGATCTAGGTGAAGATCCTTTTTGATAATCTCATGACCAAAATCCCTTAACGTGAGTTTTCGTTCCACTG
AGCGTCAGACCCCGTAGAAAAGATCAAAGGATCTTCTTGAGATCCTTTTTTTCTGCGCGTAATCTGCTGC
TTGCAAACAAAAAAACCACCGCTACCAGCGGTGGTTTGTTTGCCGGATCAAGAGCTACCAACTCTTTTTC
CGAAGGTAACTGGCTTCAGCAGAGCGCAGATACCAAATACTGTTCTTCTAGTGTAGCCGTAGTTAGGCCA
CCACTTCAAGAACTCTGTAGCACCGCCTACATACCTCGCTCTGCTAATCCTGTTACCAGTGGCTGCTGCC
AGTGGCGATAAGTCGTGTCTTACCGGGTTGGACTCAAGACGATAGTTACCGGATAAGGCGCAGCGGTCGG
GCTGAACGGGGGGTTCGTGCACACAGCCCAGCTTGGAGCGAACGACCTACACCGAACTGAGATACCTACA
GCGTGAGCTATGAGAAAGCGCCACGCTTCCCGAAGGGAGAAAGGCGGACAGGTATCCGGTAAGCGGCAGG
GTCGGAACAGGAGAGCGCACGAGGGAGCTTCCAGGGGGAAACGCCTGGTATCTTTATAGTCCTGTCGGGT
TTCGCCACCTCTGACTTGAGCGTCGATTTTTGTGATGCTCGTCAGGGGGGCGGAGCCTATGGAAAAACGC
CAGCAACGCGGCCTTTTTACGGTTCCTGGCCTTTTGCTGGCCTTTTGCTCACATGTTCTTTCCTGCGTTA
TCCCCTGATTCTGTGGATAACCGTATTACCGCCATGCAT
Features (pLannotate 1.2.2; 16 found; start..end, strand, type, name):
      3..20      -  promoter       CMV promoter (fragment): human cytomegalovirus (CMV) immediate early promoter
     83..134     +  promoter       CMVd2 promoter: truncated human cytomegalovirus (CMV) immediate early promoter that yields moderately reduced expression relative to the full-length promoter
    157..200     +  misc_feature   MCS (fragment): multiple cloning site
    206..715     +  CDS            PLCD1 (fragment): PLCD1_HUMAN - Experimental evidence at protein level: Swiss-Prot protein existence level 1. The production of the second messenger molecules diacylglycerol (DAG) and inositol 1,4,5-trisphosphate (IP3) is mediated by activated phosphatidylinositol-specific phospholipase C enzymes (PubMed:9188725). Essential for trophoblast and placental development (By similarity). Binds phosphatidylinositol 4,5-bisphosphate (PubMed:7890667, PubMed:9188725). From Homo sapiens (Human).
    728..1435    +  CDS            mNeonGreen: mNeonGreen is a basic (constitutively fluorescent) green/yellow fluorescent protein published in 2013, derived from Branchiostoma lanceolatum. It is reported to be a very rapidly-maturing monomer with moderate acid sensitivity.
   1451..2161    +  CDS            mNeonGreen: bright monomeric yellow-green fluorescent protein derived from LanYFP (Shaner et al., 2013)
   2178..2261    +  CDS            large T antigen (fragment): large T antigen from SV40 (simian virus 40)
   2284..2405    +  polyA_signal   SV40 poly(A) signal: SV40 polyadenylation signal
   2439..2867    -  rep_origin     f1 ori (sequence partly withheld): f1 bacteriophage origin of replication; arrow indicates direction of (+) strand synthesis
   2894..2998    +  promoter       AmpR promoter: bla
   3000..3357    +  promoter       SV40 promoter: SV40 enhancer and early promoter
   3392..4186    +  CDS            NeoR/KanR: aminoglycoside phosphotransferase from Tn5; aph(3')-II (or nptII); confers resistance to neomycin, kanamycin, and G418 (Geneticin®)
   4207..4359    +  CDS            ble (fragment): BLE_KLEPN - Experimental evidence at protein level: Swiss-Prot protein existence level 1. Binding protein with a strong affinity to the bleomycin family of antibiotics. Binds to CL990; an antimitotic-antibiotic compound. From Klebsiella pneumoniae.
   4418..4465    +  polyA_signal   HSV TK poly(A) signal: herpes simplex virus thymidine kinase polyadenylation signal (Cole and Stacy, 1985)
   4556..4572    -  polyA_signal   bGH poly(A) signal (fragment): bovine growth hormone polyadenylation signal
   4794..5382    +  rep_origin     ori: high-copy-number ColE1/pMB1/pBR322/pUC origin of replication
