[The description below was written by a language model from this plasmid's Addgene catalogue record and pLannotate feature annotations shown in this document.]
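Description:
PH-PLCd1-mNGx2 is a mammalian expression plasmid built on the pmNG2-N1 backbone, an N1-style vector in which the gene of interest is fused upstream of the fluorescent protein. It is propagated in E. coli from a high-copy ColE1/pUC-type origin and selected with kanamycin. The resistance cassette is the dual-purpose NeoR/KanR gene (Tn5 aminoglycoside phosphotransferase). It is preceded by both a bacterial bla-type promoter and the SV40 enhancer/early promoter and terminated by the HSV TK polyadenylation signal, so it could also support G418 selection in mammalian cells. An f1 origin is present as well. Short annotated fragments of ble, SV40 large T antigen and a bGH poly(A) signal appear to be backbone remnants rather than functional units.

The payload is a lipid biosensor: residues 1–170 of human PLCD1 (phospholipase C delta 1), the N-terminal region containing the PH domain that binds phosphatidylinositol 4,5-bisphosphate, fused in frame to two tandem copies of the bright monomeric green/yellow fluorescent protein mNeonGreen. An SV40 poly(A) signal follows the fusion. Notably, the feature table detects only a short CMV fragment and a truncated CMVd2 promoter upstream of the insert, not a full-length CMV immediate early promoter. This truncated promoter is described as giving moderately reduced expression, which would suit a biosensor where low expression is desirable, although the record does not state this rationale.

The construct is used to express a fluorescent reporter of PI(4,5)P2, and the associated work concerns homeostatic control of PI(4,5)P2-dependent signalling at the plasma membrane. The tandem fluorescent protein should give a brighter signal per probe molecule. The insert was assembled by Gibson cloning.
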