Addgene plasmid #202752: PH-PLCd1-mNGx2
Purpose: expresses fluorescent protein-tagged lipid biosensor
Depositing lab: Gerry Hammond. Depositing organization: University of Pittsburgh (University, School of Medicine, and Cancer Institute). Publication: A novel homeostatic mechanism tunes PI(4,5)P2-dependent signaling at the plasma membrane. Wills RC, Doyle CP, Zewe JP, Pacheco J, Hansen SD, Hammond GRV. J Cell Sci. 2023 Aug 3:jcs.261494. doi: 10.1242/jcs.261494. PubMed 37534432.
Backbone
  Vector backbone: pmNG2-N1
  Vector type: Mammalian Expression
Growth in bacteria
  Bacterial resistance: Kanamycin, 50 μg/mL
  Growth temperature: 37°C
  Growth strain: DH5alpha
  Copy number: High Copy
Gene/Insert
  Gene/Insert name: PLCD1v2(1-170): mNG2:mNG2
  Species: H. sapiens (human)
  Entrez Gene: PLCD1 (a.k.a. NDNC3, PLC-III)
  Cloning method: Gibson Cloning
Terms and licenses: Academic/Nonprofit Terms; Industry Terms: Not Available to Industry
Depositor comments: Please visit https://www.biorxiv.org/content/10.1101/2022.06.30.498262v3 for bioRxiv preprint.
How to cite: PH-PLCd1-mNGx2 was a gift from Gerry Hammond (Addgene plasmid # 202752 ; http://n2t.net/addgene:202752 ; RRID:Addgene_202752)
